>Addgene plasmid #155327 | pROF050 | addgene full sequence | sequence record 311073 | Addgene NGS Result
TGAGACTTTTCAACAAAGGGTAATATCCGGAAACCTCCTCGGATTCCATTGCCCAGCTATCTGTCACTTT
ATTGTGAAGATAGTGGAAAAGGAAGGTGGCTCCTACAAATGCCATCATTGCGATAAAGGAAAGGCCATCG
TTGAAGATGCCTCTGCCGACAGTGGTCCCAAAGATGGACCCCCACCCACGAGGAGCATCGTGGAAAAAGA
AGACGTTCCAACCACGTCTTCAAAGCAAGTGGATTGATGTGATATCACCACTGACGTAAGGGATGACGCA
CAATCCCACTATCCTTCGCAAGACCCTTCCTCTATATAAGGAAGTTCATTTCATTTGGAGAGAACACGGG
GGACTCTAGCGCTACCGGTTGGCTAGGTAAGCTTGGTACCACCTGAACGACGCATATGGGTAATTCTAAG
ACTCTTAGACTTTTTGGTGTTAATATGGAATGTCCAAAGAAGAAGAGGAAGGTGGGAGCTGGAGCTGGGG
CAGACGACACACGCGTTGAGGTGCAACCGCCGGCGCAGTGGGTCCTCGACCTGATCGAGGCCAGCCCGAT
CGCATCGGTCGTGTCCGATCCGCGTCTCGCCGACAATCCGCTGATCGCCATCAACCAGGCCTTCACCGAC
CTGACCGGCTATTCCGAAGAAGAATGCGTCGGCCGCAATTGCCGATTCCTGGCAGGTTCCGGCACCGAGC
CGTGGCTGACCGACAAGATCCGCCAAGGCGTGCGCGAGCACAAGCCGGTGCTGGTCGAGATCCTGAACTA
CAAGAAGGACGGCACGCCGTTCCGCAATGCCGTGCTCGTTGCACCGATCTACGATGACGACGACGAGCTT
CTCTATTTCCTCGGCAGCCAGGTCGAAGTCGACGACGACCAGCCCAACATGGGCATGGCGCGCCGCGAAC
GCGCCGCGGAAATGCTCAAGACGCTGTCGCCGCGCCAGCTCGAGGTTACGACGCTGGTGGCATCGGGCTT
GCGCAACAAGGAAGTGGCGGCCCGGCTCGGCCTGTCGGAGAAAACCGTCAAGATGCACCGCGGGCTGGTG
ATGGAAAAGCTCAACCTGAAGACCAGTGCCGATCTGGTGCGCATTGCCGTCGAAGCCGGAATCTAAACTA
GATAAGTAATGATCATAATCAGCCATATCACATCTGTAGAGGTTTTACTTGCTTTAAAAAACCTCCCACA
CCTCCCGAATTCCCCGGGCTCGAGAAGCTTGGATCCACCGGATCTAGATAACTGATCTCGAGGCGAATTT
CCCCGATCGTTCAAACATTTGGCAATAAAGTTTCTTAAGATTGAATCCTGTTGCCGGTCTTGCGATGATT
ATCATATAATTTCTGTTGAATTACGTTAAGCATGTAATAATTAACATGTAATGCATGACGTTATTTATGA
GATGGGTTTTTATGATTAGAGTCCCGCAATTATACATTTAATACGCGATAGAAAACAAAATATAGCGCGC
AAACTAGGATAAATTATCGCGCGCGGTGTCATCTATGTTACTAGATCGGGAATTAATTCGATAAGCTAGA
GATCCGTCAAGGTACCAGCTTTTGTTCCCTTTAGTGAGGGTTAATTTCGAGCTTGGCGTAATCATGGTCA
TAGCTGTTTCCTGTGTGAAATTGTTATCCGCTCACAATTCCACACAACATACGAGCCGGAAGCATAAAGT
GTAAAGCCTGGGGTGCCTAATGAGTGAGCTAACTCACATTAATTGCGTTGCGCTCACTGCCCGCTTTCCA
GTCGGGAAACCTGTCGTGCCAGCTGCATTAATGAATCGGCCAACGCGCGGGGAGAGGCGGTTTGCGTATT
GGGCGCTCTTCCGCTTCCTCGCTCACTGACTCGCTGCGCTCGGTCGTTCGGCTGCGGCGAGCGGTATCAG
CTCACTCAAAGGCGGTAATACGGTTATCCACAGAATCAGGGGATAACGCAGGAAAGAACATGTGAGCAAA
AGGCCAGCAAAAGGCCAGGAACCGTAAAAAGGCCGCGTTGCTGGCGTTTTTCCATAGGCTCCGCCCCCCT
GACGAGCATCACAAAAATCGACGCTCAAGTCAGAGGTGGCGAAACCCGACAGGACTATAAAGATACCAGG
CGTTTCCCCCTGGAAGCTCCCTCGTGCGCTCTCCTGTTCCGACCCTGCCGCTTACCGGATACCTGTCCGC
CTTTCTCCCTTCGGGAAGCGTGGCGCTTTCTCATAGCTCACGCTGTAGGTATCTCAGTTCGGTGTAGGTC
GTTCGCTCCAAGCTGGGCTGTGTGCACGAACCCCCCGTTCAGCCCGACCGCTGCGCCTTATCCGGTAACT
ATCGTCTTGAGTCCAACCCGGTAAGACACGACTTATCGCCACTGGCAGCAGCCACTGGTAACAGGATTAG
CAGAGCGAGGTATGTAGGCGGTGCTACAGAGTTCTTGAAGTGGTGGCCTAACTACGGCTACACTAGAAGA
ACAGTATTTGGTATCTGCGCTCTGCTGAAGCCAGTTACCTTCGGAAAAAGAGTTGGTAGCTCTTGATCCG
GCAAACAAACCACCGCTGGTAGCGGTGGTTTTTTTGTTTGCAAGCAGCAGATTACGCGCAGAAAAAAAGG
ATCTCAAGAAGATCCTTTGATCTTTTCTACGGGGTCTGACGCTCAGTGGAACGAAAACTCACGTTAAGGG
ATTTTGGTCATGAGATTATCAAAAAGGATCTTCACCTAGATCCTTTTAAATTAAAAATGAAGTTTTAAAT
CAATCTAAAGTATATATGAGTAAACTTGGTCTGACAGTTACCAATGCTTAATCAGTGAGGCACCTATCTC
AGCGATCTGTCTATTTCGTTCATCCATAGTTGCCTGACTCCCCGTCGTGTAGATAACTACGATACGGGAG
GGCTTACCATCTGGCCCCAGTGCTGCAATGATACCGCGAGACCCACGCTCACCGGCTCCAGATTTATCAG
CAATAAACCAGCCAGCCGGAAGGGCCGAGCGCAGAAGTGGTCCTGCAACTTTATCCGCCTCCATCCAGTC
TATTAATTGTTGCCGGGAAGCTAGAGTAAGTAGTTCGCCAGTTAATAGTTTGCGCAACGTTGTTGCCATT
GCTACAGGCATCGTGGTGTCACGCTCGTCGTTTGGTATGGCTTCATTCAGCTCCGGTTCCCAACGATCAA
GGCGAGTTACATGATCCCCCATGTTGTGCAAAAAAGCGGTTAGCTCCTTCGGTCCTCCGATCGTTGTCAG
AAGTAAGTTGGCCGCAGTGTTATCACTCATGGTTATGGCAGCACTGCATAATTCTCTTACTGTCATGCCA
TCCGTAAGATGCTTTTCTGTGACTGGTGAGTACTCAACCAAGTCATTCTGAGAATAGTGTATGCGGCGAC
CGAGTTGCTCTTGCCCGGCGTCAATACGGGATAATACCGCGCCACATAGCAGAACTTTAAAAGTGCTCAT
CATTGGAAAACGTTCTTCGGGGCGAAAACTCTCAAGGATCTTACCGCTGTTGAGATCCAGTTCGATGTAA
CCCACTCGTGCACCCAACTGATCTTCAGCATCTTTTACTTTCACCAGCGTTTCTGGGTGAGCAAAAACAG
GAAGGCAAAATGCCGCAAAAAAGGGAATAAGGGCGACACGGAAATGTTGAATACTCATACTCTTCCTTTT
TCAATATTATTGAAGCATTTATCAGGGTTATTGTCTCATGAGCGGATACATATTTGAATGTATTTAGAAA
AATAAACAAATAGGGGTTCCGCGCACATTTCCCCGAAAAGTGCCACCTAAATTGTAAGCGTTAATATTTT
GTTAAAATTCGCGTTAAATTTTTGTTAAATCAGCTCATTTTTTAACCAATAGGCCGAAATCGGCAAAATC
CCTTATAAATCAAAAGAATAGACCGAGATAGGGT
[37 nt withheld, positions 3885-3921]
AAAGAACGTGGACTCCAACGTCAAAGG
[49 nt withheld, positions 3949-3997]
T
[91 nt withheld, positions 3999-4089]
G
[124 nt withheld, positions 4091-4214]
CCCATTCGCCATTCAGGCTGCGCAACTGTTGGGAAGGGCGATCGGTGCGGGCCTCTTCGCTATTACGCCA
GCTGGCGAAAGGGGGATGTGCTGCAAGGCGATTAAGTTGGGTAACGCCAGGGTTTTCCCAGTCACGACGT
TGTAAAACGACGGCCAGTGAATTGTAATACGACTCACTATAGGGCGAATTGGAGCTCCACCGCGGAGCGG
AGAATTAAGGGAGTCAGGCCTTAATTAAGAGCTCGCATGCCTGCAGGTCCCCAGATTAGCCTTTTCAATT
TCAGAAAGAATGCTAACCCACAGATGGTTAGAGAGGCTTACGCAGCAGGTCTCATCAAGACGATCTACCC
GAGCAATAATCTCCAGGAAATCAAATACCTTCCCAAGAAGGTTAAAGATGCAGTCAAAAGATTCAGGACT
AACTGCATCAAGAACACAGAGAAAGATATATTTCTCAAGATCAGAAGTACTATTCCAGTATGGACGATTC
AAGGCTTGCTTCACAAACCAAGGCAAGTAATAGAGATTGGAGTCTCTAAAAAGGTAGTTCCCACTGAATC
AAAGGCCATGGAGTCAAAGATTCAAATAGAGGACCTAACAGAACTCGCCGTAAAGACTGGCGAACAGTTC
ATACAGAGTCTCTTACGACTCAATGACAAGAAGAAAATCTTCGTCAACATGGTGGAGCACGACACACTTG
TCTACTCCAAAAATATCAAAGATACAGTCTCAGAAGACCAAAGGGCAAT
Features (pLannotate 1.2.2; 16 found; start..end, strand, type, name):
      1..342     +  promoter       CaMV 35S promoter: strong constitutive promoter from cauliflower mosaic virus
    475..1113    +  CDS            LVHTH_ERYLH (fragment): Experimental evidence at protein level: Swiss-Prot protein existence level 1. Has reversible, light-dependent DNA-binding activity. Upon illumination an internal FMN-protein adduct is formed which changes the protein conformation so that the previously sequestered DNA-binding domain is free to bind DNA. Binds to sequences within in its own promoter when illuminated but not when it has been incubated in the dark. From Erythrobacter litoralis (strain HTCC2594).
   1129..1196    +  CDS            large T antigen (fragment): large T antigen from SV40 (simian virus 40)
   1265..1517    +  terminator     NOS terminator: nopaline synthase terminator and poly(A) signal
   1568..1586    -  promoter       T3 promoter: promoter for bacteriophage T3 RNA polymerase
   1631..1647    -  protein_bind   lac operator: The lac repressor binds to the lac operator to inhibit transcription in E. coli. This inhibition can be relieved by adding lactose or isopropyl-β-D-thiogalactopyranoside (IPTG). lac repressor encoded by lacI
   1655..1685    -  promoter       lac promoter: promoter for the E. coli lac operon
   1700..1721    -  protein_bind   CAP binding site: CAP binding activates transcription in the presence of cAMP. E. coli catabolite activator protein
   1734..1826    -  CDS            lacI (fragment): lac repressor; lacI; The lac repressor binds to the lac operator to inhibit transcription in E. coli. This inhibition can be relieved by adding lactose or isopropyl-β-D-thiogalactopyranoside (IPTG).
   2009..2597    -  rep_origin     ori: high-copy-number ColE1/pMB1/pBR322/pUC origin of replication
   2768..3628    -  CDS            AmpR: β-lactamase; bla; confers resistance to ampicillin, carbenicillin, and related antibiotics
   3629..3733    -  promoter       AmpR promoter: bla
   3786..4214    -  rep_origin     f1 ori (sequence partly withheld): f1 bacteriophage origin of replication; arrow indicates direction of (+) strand synthesis
   4219..4376    -  CDS            lacZα (fragment): LacZα fragment of β-galactosidase; lacZ fragment
   4379..4397    +  promoter       T7 promoter: promoter for bacteriophage T7 RNA polymerase
   4479..4961    +  CDS            IBMP_CAMVB (fragment): Experimental evidence at protein level: Swiss-Prot protein existence level 1. Enhances the ribosomal termination-reinitiation event leading to the translation of major open reading frames on the polycistronic viral RNAs. From Cauliflower mosaic virus (strain Bari 1) (CaMV).
