[The description below was written by a language model from this plasmid's Addgene catalogue record and pLannotate feature annotations shown in this document.]
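Description:
pROF050 is a 4,963 bp plant expression plasmid built on the pGEN016 backbone and assembled by Gibson cloning, designed for constitutive expression of the light-responsive fusion protein BRD-EL222 in plant cells. The backbone features are those of a pBluescript-style cloning vector: a high-copy ColE1/pUC origin for propagation in E. coli, an ampicillin resistance gene (β-lactamase) with its own promoter for selection, an f1 phage origin, and remnants of the lac promoter/operator and lacZα region, with T7 and T3 promoters and M13 primer sites flanking the insert. No T-DNA borders or plant selection marker are annotated, so the record gives no sign of a binary vector for Agrobacterium-mediated delivery; the intended delivery route is not stated.

The payload is a single synthetic cassette, PCaMV35S-BRD-NLS-EL222-Tnos. The strong constitutive cauliflower mosaic virus 35S promoter spans the sequence origin; the fragment annotated as a CaMV protein coding region immediately upstream most likely reflects overlapping viral sequence in the extended promoter rather than an expressed gene. Downstream lies a large fragment of EL222, the LOV-HTH protein from Erythrobacter litoralis whose DNA-binding domain is released on illumination through formation of an FMN-protein adduct. A short SV40 large T antigen fragment, annotated just after EL222, probably corresponds to the nuclear localisation signal, although the insert name places the NLS before EL222. The nopaline synthase terminator supplies polyadenylation. The BRD module is not separately annotated; it presumably occupies the unannotated stretch between the promoter and EL222, and the record does not define it. The plasmid serves as a component for optogenetic control of gene expression in plants, supplying a light-regulated DNA-binding factor.
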