Addgene plasmid #155327: pROF050
Purpose: Constitutive expression of BRD-EL222 in plants
Depositing lab: Matias Zurbriggen. Depositing organization: Heinrich-Heine-Universitaet Duesseldorf. Publication: Optogenetic control of gene expression in plants in the presence of ambient white light. Ochoa-Fernandez R, Abel NB, Wieland FG, Schlegel J, Koch LA, Miller JB, Engesser R, Giuriani G, Brandl SM, Timmer J, Weber W, Ott T, Simon R, Zurbriggen MD. Nat Methods. 2020 Jul;17(7):717-725. doi: 10.1038/s41592-020-0868-y. Epub 2020 Jun 29. PubMed 32601426.
Backbone
  Vector backbone: pGEN016
  Vector type: Plant Expression, Synthetic Biology
Growth in bacteria
  Bacterial resistance: Ampicillin, 100 μg/mL
  Growth temperature: 37°C
  Growth strain: DH5alpha
  Copy number: Unknown
Gene/Insert
  Gene/Insert name: PCaMV35S-BRD-NLS-EL222-Tnos
  Species: Synthetic
  Cloning method: Gibson Cloning
  Sequencing primers: 5′ M13/pUC Forward; T7; 3′ M13/pUC Reverse; T3
Terms and licenses: Academic/Nonprofit Terms; Industry Terms: Not Available to Industry
How to cite: pROF050 was a gift from Matias Zurbriggen (Addgene plasmid # 155327 ; http://n2t.net/addgene:155327 ; RRID:Addgene_155327)
